>Addgene plasmid #176458 | pCAG_NLS-Cas9-XTEN-Ec73RT-NLS_pA_pCMV_BFP_pA | depositor full sequence | sequence record 341736 | Full Sequence
TATCCCCTGATTCTCTCGAGTTAACCCTAGAAAGATAATCATATTGTGACGTACGTTAAAGATAATCATG
CGTAAAATTGACGCATGTGTTTTATCGATCTGTATATCGAGGTTTATTTATTAATTTGAATAGATATTAA
GTTTTATTATATTTACACTTACATACTAATAATAAATTCAACAAACAATTTATTTATGTTTATTTATTTA
TTAAAAAAAAACAAAAACTCAAAATTTCTTCTATAAAGTAACAAAACTTTTAAACATTCTCTCTTTTACA
AAAATAAACTTATTTTGTACTTTAAAAACAGTCATGTTGTATTATAAAATAAGTAATTAGCTTAACTTAT
ACATAATAGAAACAAATTATACTTATTAATTAATCTAGAGGTACCCGTTACATAACTTACGGTAAATGGC
CCGCCTGGCTGACCGCCCAACGACCCCCGCCCATTGACGTCAATAGTAACGCCAATAGGGACTTTCCATT
GACGTCAATGGGTGGAGTATTTACGGTAAACTGCCCACTTGGCAGTACATCAAGTGTATCATATGCCAAG
TACGCCCCCTATTGACGTCAATGACGGTAAATGGCCCGCCTGGCATTGTGCCCAGTACATGACCTTATGG
GACTTTCCTACTTGGCAGTACATCTACGTATTAGTCATCGCTATTACCATGGTCGAGGTGAGCCCCACGT
TCTGCTTCACTCTCCCCATCTCCCCCCCCTCCCCACCCCCAATTTTGTATTTATTTATTTTTTAATTATT
TTGTGCAGCGATGGGGGCGGGGGGGGGGGGGGGGCGCGCGCCAGGCGGGGCGGGGCGGGGCGAGGGGCGG
GGCGGGGCGAGGCGGAGAGGTGCGGCGGCAGCCAATCAGAGCGGCGCGCTCCGAAAGTTTCCTTTTATGG
CGAGGCGGCGGCGGCGGCGGCCCTATAAAAAGCGAAGCGCGCGGCGGGCGGGAGTCGCTGCGACGCTGCC
TTCGCCCCGTGCCCCGCTCCGCCGCCGCCTCGCGCCGCCCGCCCCGGCTCTGACTGACCGCGTTACTCCC
ACAGGTGAGCGGGCGGGACGGCCCTTCTCCTCCGGGCTGTAATTAGCTGAGCAAGAGGTAAGGGTTTAAG
GGATGGTTGGTTGGTGGGGTATTAATGTTTAATTACCTGGAGCACCTGCCTGAAATCACTTTTTTTCAGG
TTGGACCGGTGGGTACCGAAGCCGCTAGTCGACGCCACCATGGCCCCAAAGAAGAAGCGGAAGGTCGGTA
TCCACGGAGTCCCAGCAGCCGACAAGAAGTACAGCATCGGCCTGGACATCGGCACCAACTCTGTGGGCTG
GGCCGTGATCACCGACGAGTACAAGGTGCCCAGCAAGAAATTCAAGGTGCTGGGCAACACCGACCGGCAC
AGCATCAAGAAGAACCTGATCGGAGCCCTGCTGTTCGACAGCGGCGAAACAGCCGAGGCCACCCGGCTGA
AGAGAACCGCCAGAAGAAGATACACCAGACGGAAGAACCGGATCTGCTATCTGCAAGAGATCTTCAGCAA
CGAGATGGCCAAGGTGGACGACAGCTTCTTCCACAGACTGGAAGAGTCCTTCCTGGTGGAAGAGGATAAG
AAGCACGAGCGGCACCCCATCTTCGGCAACATCGTGGACGAGGTGGCCTACCACGAGAAGTACCCCACCA
TCTACCACCTGAGAAAGAAACTGGTGGACAGCACCGACAAGGCCGACCTGCGGCTGATCTATCTGGCCCT
GGCCCACATGATCAAGTTCCGGGGCCACTTCCTGATCGAGGGCGACCTGAACCCCGACAACAGCGACGTG
GACAAGCTGTTCATCCAGCTGGTGCAGACCTACAACCAGCTGTTCGAGGAAAACCCCATCAACGCCAGCG
GCGTGGACGCCAAGGCCATCCTGTCTGCCAGACTGAGCAAGAGCAGACGGCTGGAAAATCTGATCGCCCA
GCTGCCCGGCGAGAAGAAGAATGGCCTGTTCGGAAACCTGATTGCCCTGAGCCTGGGCCTGACCCCCAAC
TTCAAGAGCAACTTCGACCTGGCCGAGGATGCCAAACTGCAGCTGAGCAAGGACACCTACGACGACGACC
TGGACAACCTGCTGGCCCAGATCGGCGACCAGTACGCCGACCTGTTTCTGGCCGCCAAGAACCTGTCCGA
CGCCATCCTGCTGAGCGACATCCTGAGAGTGAACACCGAGATCACCAAGGCCCCCCTGAGCGCCTCTATG
ATCAAGAGATACGACGAGCACCACCAGGACCTGACCCTGCTGAAAGCTCTCGTGCGGCAGCAGCTGCCTG
AGAAGTACAAAGAGATTTTCTTCGACCAGAGCAAGAACGGCTACGCCGGCTACATTGACGGCGGAGCCAG
CCAGGAAGAGTTCTACAAGTTCATCAAGCCCATCCTGGAAAAGATGGACGGCACCGAGGAACTGCTCGTG
AAGCTGAACAGAGAGGACCTGCTGCGGAAGCAGCGGACCTTCGACAACGGCAGCATCCCCCACCAGATCC
ACCTGGGAGAGCTGCACGCCATTCTGCGGCGGCAGGAAGATTTTTACCCATTCCTGAAGGACAACCGGGA
AAAGATCGAGAAGATCCTGACCTTCCGCATCCCCTACTACGTGGGCCCTCTGGCCAGGGGAAACAGCAGA
TTCGCCTGGATGACCAGAAAGAGCGAGGAAACCATCACCCCCTGGAACTTCGAGGAAGTGGTGGACAAGG
GCGCTTCCGCCCAGAGCTTCATCGAGCGGATGACCAACTTCGATAAGAACCTGCCCAACGAGAAGGTGCT
GCCCAAGCACAGCCTGCTGTACGAGTACTTCACCGTGTATAACGAGCTGACCAAAGTGAAATACGTGACC
GAGGGAATGAGAAAGCCCGCCTTCCTGAGCGGCGAGCAGAAAAAGGCCATCGTGGACCTGCTGTTCAAGA
CCAACCGGAAAGTGACCGTGAAGCAGCTGAAAGAGGACTACTTCAAGAAAATCGAGTGCTTCGACTCCGT
GGAAATCTCCGGCGTGGAAGATCGGTTCAACGCCTCCCTGGGCACATACCACGATCTGCTGAAAATTATC
AAGGACAAGGACTTCCTGGACAATGAGGAAAACGAGGACATTCTGGAAGATATCGTGCTGACCCTGACAC
TGTTTGAGGACAGAGAGATGATCGAGGAACGGCTGAAAACCTATGCCCACCTGTTCGACGACAAAGTGAT
GAAGCAGCTGAAGCGGCGGAGATACACCGGCTGGGGCAGGCTGAGCCGGAAGCTGATCAACGGCATCCGG
GACAAGCAGTCCGGCAAGACAATCCTGGATTTCCTGAAGTCCGACGGCTTCGCCAACAGAAACTTCATGC
AGCTGATCCACGACGACAGCCTGACCTTTAAAGAGGACATCCAGAAAGCCCAGGTGTCCGGCCAGGGCGA
TAGCCTGCACGAGCACATTGCCAATCTGGCCGGCAGCCCCGCCATTAAGAAGGGCATCCTGCAGACAGTG
AAGGTGGTGGACGAGCTCGTGAAAGTGATGGGCCGGCACAAGCCCGAGAACATCGTGATCGAAATGGCCA
GAGAGAACCAGACCACCCAGAAGGGACAGAAGAACAGCCGCGAGAGAATGAAGCGGATCGAAGAGGGCAT
CAAAGAGCTGGGCAGCCAGATCCTGAAAGAACACCCCGTGGAAAACACCCAGCTGCAGAACGAGAAGCTG
TACCTGTACTACCTGCAGAATGGGCGGGATATGTACGTGGACCAGGAACTGGACATCAACCGGCTGTCCG
ACTACGATGTGGACCATATCGTGCCTCAGAGCTTTCTGAAGGACGACTCCATCGACAACAAGGTGCTGAC
CAGAAGCGACAAGAACCGGGGCAAGAGCGACAACGTGCCCTCCGAAGAGGTCGTGAAGAAGATGAAGAAC
TACTGGCGGCAGCTGCTGAACGCCAAGCTGATTACCCAGAGAAAGTTCGACAATCTGACCAAGGCCGAGA
GAGGCGGCCTGAGCGAACTGGATAAGGCCGGCTTCATCAAGAGACAGCTGGTGGAAACCCGGCAGATCAC
AAAGCACGTGGCACAGATCCTGGACTCCCGGATGAACACTAAGTACGACGAGAATGACAAGCTGATCCGG
GAAGTGAAAGTGATCACCCTGAAGTCCAAGCTGGTGTCCGATTTCCGGAAGGATTTCCAGTTTTACAAAG
TGCGCGAGATCAACAACTACCACCACGCCCACGACGCCTACCTGAACGCCGTCGTGGGAACCGCCCTGAT
CAAAAAGTACCCTAAGCTGGAAAGCGAGTTCGTGTACGGCGACTACAAGGTGTACGACGTGCGGAAGATG
ATCGCCAAGAGCGAGCAGGAAATCGGCAAGGCTACCGCCAAGTACTTCTTCTACAGCAACATCATGAACT
TTTTCAAGACCGAGATTACCCTGGCCAACGGCGAGATCCGGAAGCGGCCTCTGATCGAGACAAACGGCGA
AACCGGGGAGATCGTGTGGGATAAGGGCCGGGATTTTGCCACCGTGCGGAAAGTGCTGAGCATGCCCCAA
GTGAATATCGTGAAAAAGACCGAGGTGCAGACAGGCGGCTTCAGCAAAGAGTCTATCCTGCCCAAGAGGA
ACAGCGATAAGCTGATCGCCAGAAAGAAGGACTGGGACCCTAAGAAGTACGGCGGCTTCGACAGCCCCAC
CGTGGCCTATTCTGTGCTGGTGGTGGCCAAAGTGGAAAAGGGCAAGTCCAAGAAACTGAAGAGTGTGAAA
GAGCTGCTGGGGATCACCATCATGGAAAGAAGCAGCTTCGAGAAGAATCCCATCGACTTTCTGGAAGCCA
AGGGCTACAAAGAAGTGAAAAAGGACCTGATCATCAAGCTGCCTAAGTACTCCCTGTTCGAGCTGGAAAA
CGGCCGGAAGAGAATGCTGGCCTCTGCCGGCGAACTGCAGAAGGGAAACGAACTGGCCCTGCCCTCCAAA
TATGTGAACTTCCTGTACCTGGCCAGCCACTATGAGAAGCTGAAGGGCTCCCCCGAGGATAATGAGCAGA
AACAGCTGTTTGTGGAACAGCACAAGCACTACCTGGACGAGATCATCGAGCAGATCAGCGAGTTCTCCAA
GAGAGTGATCCTGGCCGACGCTAATCTGGACAAAGTGCTGTCCGCCTACAACAAGCACCGGGATAAGCCC
ATCAGAGAGCAGGCCGAGAATATCATCCACCTGTTTACCCTGACCAATCTGGGAGCCCCTGCCGCCTTCA
AGTACTTTGACACCACCATCGACCGGAAGAGGTACACCAGCACCAAAGAGGTGCTGGACGCCACCCTGAT
CCACCAGAGCATCACCGGCCTGTACGAGACACGGATCGACCTGTCTCAGCTGGGAGGCGACTCCGGAGGA
TCTAGCGGAGGCTCCTCTGGCTCTGAGACACCTGGCACAAGCGAGAGCGCAACACCTGAAAGCAGCGGGG
GCAGCAGCGGGGGGTCAAGCCGGATCTACAGCCTGATTGATAGCCAGACGCTGATGACCAAGGGCTTTGC
CAGCGAGGTGATGAGAAGCCCTGAACCTCCCAAGAAGTGGGACATCGCCAAGAAAAAGGGCGGAATGAGG
ACCATCTACCACCCTAGCTCTAAGGTTAAGCTGATCCAATACTGGCTGATGAACAACGTGTTCAGCAAGT
TGCCTATGCACAATGCCGCCTACGCTTTTGTGAAAAACCGGTCCATCAAGTCTAACGCCCTGCTGCACGC
CGAGAGCAAGAACAAGTACTACGTGAAGATCGACCTGAAGGATTTCTTCCCCAGCATCAAGTTCACCGAC
TTCGAGTACGCCTTCACAAGATACCGGGACAGAATCGAGTTCACCACCGAGTACGACAAAGAACTGCTGC
AGCTGATCAAGACCATCTGCTTCATCAGCGATTCCACCCTGCCTATCGGCTTCCCTACATCTCCACTGAT
CGCTAATTTCGTCGCCAGAGAGCTGGATGAAAAGCTGACCCAGAAGCTGAACGCCATCGACAAGCTGAAC
GCTACATACACCAGATACGCCGACGACATCATCGTGTCCACCAACATGAAGGGCGCCAGCAAACTGATCC
TGGACTGCTTCAAAAGAACAATGAAGGAAATCGGACCTGATTTCAAGATTAACATTAAGAAATTCAAGAT
CTGTAGCGCCTCTGGCGGCAGCATCGTGGTGACCGGCCTGAAAGTGTGCCACGATTTTCACATCACACTG
CACAGATCCATGAAGGATAAGATCCGGCTGCATCTGTCTCTGCTGAGCAAGGGCATCCTGAAGGACGAGG
ACCACAACAAGCTCAGCGGCTACATCGCCTATGCTAAGGACATCGACCCCCACTTCTACACAAAGCTTAA
TAGAAAGTATTTTCAGGAGATCAAATGGATCCAGAACCTGCACAACAAAGTGGAATCTGGCGGCTCAAAA
AGAACCGCCGACGGCAGCGAGTTCGAGCCCAAGAAGAAGAGGAAAGTCTAAAAGCTTCAGCCTCGACTGT
GCCTTCTAGTTGCCAGCCATCTGTTGTTTGCCCCTCCCCCGTGCCTTCCTTGACCCTGGAAGGTGCCACT
CCCACTGTCCTTTCCTAATAAAATGAGGAAATTGCATCGCATTGTCTGAGTAGGTGTCATTCTATTCTGG
GGGGTGGGGTGGGGCAGGACAGCAAGGGGGAGGATTGGGAAGAGAATAGCAGGCATGCTGGGGAGCGGCC
GCGTCGACGGCGCGCCCTAGACGAAGCAGCTCCAGCCTACACAATCGCTCAAGACGTGTAATGCTTTTAT
TATATATTAGTCACGATATCTATAACAAGAAAATATATATATAATAAGTTATCACGTAAGTAGAACATGA
AATAACAATATAATTATCGTATGAGTTAAATCTTAAAAGTCACGTAAAAGATAATCATGCGTCATTTTGA
CTCACGCGGTCGTTATAGTTCAAAATCAGTGACACTTACCGCATTGACAAGCACGCCTCACGGGAGCTCC
AAGCGGCGACTGAGATGTCCTAAATGCACAGCGACGGATTCGCGCTATTTAGAAAGAGAGAGCAATATTT
CAAGAATGCATGCGTCAATTTTACGCAGACTATCTTTCTAGGGTTAAGGCAACGCGGCCTTTTTACGGTT
CCTGGCCTTTTGCTGGCCTTTTGCTCTAGACGTTACATAACTTACGGTAAATGGCCCGCCTGGCTGACCG
CCCAACGACCCCCGCCCATTGACGTCAATAATGACGTATGTTCCCATAGTAACGCCAATAGGGACTTTCC
ATTGACGTCAATGGGTGGAGTATTTACGGTAAACTGCCCACTTGGCAGTACATCAAGTGTATCATATGCC
AAGTACGCCCCCTATTGACGTCAATGACGGTAAATGGCCCGCCTGGCATTATGCCCAGTACATGACCTTA
TGGGACTTTCCTACTTGGCAGTACATCTACGTATTAGTCATCGCTATTACCATGGTGATGCGGTTTTGGC
AGTACATCAATGGGCGTGGATAGCGGTTTGACTCACGGGGATTTCCAAGTCTCCACCCCATTGACGTCAA
TGGGAGTTTGTTTTGGCACCAAAATCAACGGGACTTTCCAAAATGTCGTAACAACTCCGCCCCATTGACG
CAAATGGGCGGTAGGCGTGTACGGTGGGAGGTCTATATAAGCAGAGCTGGTTTAGTGAACCGTCAGATCC
GCTAGCATGAGCGAGCTGATTAAGGAGAACATGCACATGAAGCTGTATATGGAGGGCACCGTGGACAACC
ATCACTTCAAGTGCACATCCGAGGGCGAAGGCAAGCCCTACGAGGGCACCCAGACCATGAGAATCAAGGT
GGTCGAGGGCGGCCCTCTCCCCTTCGCCTTCGACATCCTGGCTACTAGCTTCCTCTACGGCAGCAAGACC
TTCATCAACCACACCCAGGGCATCCCCGACTTCTTCAAGCAGTCCTTCCCTGAGGGCTTCACATGGGAGA
GAGTCACCACATACGAGGACGGGGGCGTGCTGACCGCTACCCAGGACACCAGCCTCCAGGACGGCTGCCT
CATCTACAACGTCAAGATCAGAGGGGTGAACTTCACATCCAACGGCCCTGTGATGCAGAAGAAAACACTC
GGCTGGGAGGCCTTCACCGAGACACTGTACCCCGCTGACGGCGGCCTGGAAGGCAGAAACGACATGGCCC
TGAAGCTCGTGGGCGGGAGCCATCTGATCGCAAACATCAAGACCACATATAGATCCAAGAAACCCGCTAA
GAACCTCAAGATGCCTGGCGTCTACTATGTGGACTACAGACTGGAAAGAATCAAGGAGGCCAACAACGAG
ACATACGTCGAGCAGCACGAGGTGGCAGTGGCCAGATACTGCGACCTCCCTAGCAAACTGGGGCACAAGC
TGAATTAACTGTGCCTTCTAGTTGCCAGCCATCTGTTGTTTGCCCCTCCCCCGTGCCTTCCTTGACCCTG
GAAGGTGCCACTCCCACTGTCCTTTCCTAATAAAATGAGGAAATTGCATCGCATTGTCTGAGTAGGTGTC
ATTCTATTCTGGGGGGTGGGGTGGGGCAGGACAGCAAGGGGGAGGATTGGGAAGAGAATAGCAGGCATGC
TGGGGAGGATCCGCACTTTTCGGGGAAATGTGCGCGGAACCCCTATTTGTTTATTTTTCTAAATACATTC
AAATATGTATCCGCTCATGAGACAATAACCCTGATAAATGCTTCAATAATATTGAAAAAGGAAGAGTATG
AGTATTCAACATTTCCGTGTCGCCCTTATTCCCTTTTTTGCGGCATTTTGCCTTCCTGTTTTTGCTCACC
CAGAAACGCTGGTGAAAGTAAAAGATGCTGAAGATCAGTTGGGTGCACGAGTGGGTTACATCGAACTGGA
TCTCAACAGCGGTAAGATCCTTGAGAGTTTTCGCCCCGAAGAACGTTTTCCAATGATGAGCACTTTTAAA
GTTCTGCTATGTGGCGCGGTATTATCCCGTATTGACGCCGGGCAAGAGCAACTCGGTCGCCGCATACACT
ATTCTCAGAATGACTTGGTTGAGTACTCACCAGTCACAGAAAAGCATCTTACGGATGGCATGACAGTAAG
AGAATTATGCAGTGCTGCCATAACCATGAGTGATAACACTGCGGCCAACTTACTTCTGACAACGATCGGA
GGACCGAAGGAGCTAACCGCTTTTTTGCACAACATGGGGGATCATGTAACTCGCCTTGATCGTTGGGAAC
CGGAGCTGAATGAAGCCATACCAAACGACGAGCGTGACACCACGATGCCTGTAGCAATGGCAACAACGTT
GCGCAAACTATTAACTGGCGAACTACTTACTCTAGCTTCCCGGCAACAATTAATAGACTGGATGGAGGCG
GATAAAGTTGCAGGACCACTTCTGCGCTCGGCCCTTCCGGCTGGCTGGTTTATTGCTGATAAATCTGGAG
CCGGTGAGCGTGGGTCTCGCGGTATCATTGCAGCACTGGGGCCAGATGGTAAGCCCTCCCGTATCGTAGT
TATCTACACGACGGGGAGTCAGGCAACTATGGATGAACGAAATAGACAGATCGCTGAGATAGGTGCCTCA
CTGATTAAGCATTGGTAACTGTCAGACCAAGTTTACTCATATATACTTTAGATTGATTTAAAACTTCATT
TTTAATTTAAAAGGATCTAGGTGAAGATCCTTTTTGATAATCTCATGACCAAAATCCCTTAACGTGAGTT
TTCGTTCCACTGAGCGTCAGACCCCGTAGAAAAGATCAAAGGATCTTCTTGAGATCCTTTTTTTCTGCGC
GTAATCTGCTGCTTGCAAACAAAAAAACCACCGCTACCAGCGGTGGTTTGTTTGCCGGATCAAGAGCTAC
CAACTCTTTTTCCGAAGGTAACTGGCTTCAGCAGAGCGCAGATACCAAATACTGTTCTTCTAGTGTAGCC
GTAGTTAGGCCACCACTTCAAGAACTCTGTAGCACCGCCTACATACCTCGCTCTGCTAATCCTGTTACCA
GTGGCTGCTGCCAGTGGCGATAAGTCGTGTCTTACCGGGTTGGACTCAAGACGATAGTTACCGGATAAGG
CGCAGCGGTCGGGCTGAACGGGGGGTTCGTGCACACAGCCCAGCTTGGAGCGAACGACCTACACCGAACT
GAGATACCTACAGCGTGAGCTATGAGAAAGCGCCACGCTTCCCGAAGGGAGAAAGGCGGACAGGTATCCG
GTAAGCGGCAGGGTCGGAACAGGAGAGCGCACGAGGGAGCTTCCAGGGGGAAACGCCTGGTATCTTTATA
GTCCTGTCGGGTTTCGCCACCTCTGACTTGAGCGTCGATTTTTGTGATGCTCGTCAGGGGGGCGGAGCCT
ATGGAAAAACGCCAGCAACGCGGCCTTTTTACGGTTCCTGGCCTTTTGCTGGCCTTTTGCTCACATGTTC
TTTCCTGCGT
Features (pLannotate 1.2.2; 13 found; start..end, strand, type, name):
    396..681     +  enhancer       CMV enhancer: human cytomegalovirus immediate early enhancer; contains an 18-bp deletion relative to the standard CMV enhancer
    683..960     +  promoter       chicken β-actin promoter: No description available
    961..1189    +  intron         hybrid intron: hybrid between chicken β-actin (CBA) and minute virus of mice (MMV) introns (Gray et al., 2011)
   1281..2882    +  CDS            Cas9(N): N-terminal portion of Streptococcus pyogenes Cas9 (Zetsche et al., 2015)
   2883..5381    +  CDS            Cas9(C): C-terminal portion of Streptococcus pyogenes Cas9 (Zetsche et al., 2015)
   6507..6618    +  polyA_signal   bGH poly(A) signal: bovine growth hormone polyadenylation signal
   7171..7474    +  enhancer       CMV enhancer: human cytomegalovirus immediate early enhancer
   7475..7678    +  promoter       CMV promoter: human cytomegalovirus (CMV) immediate early promoter
   7707..8405    +  CDS            TagBFP: TagBFP is a basic (constitutively fluorescent) blue fluorescent protein published in 2008, derived from Entacmaea quadricolor. It is reported to be a very rapidly-maturing monomer with very low acid sensitivity.
   8409..8520    +  polyA_signal   bGH poly(A) signal: bovine growth hormone polyadenylation signal
   8643..8747    +  promoter       AmpR promoter: bla
   8748..9608    +  CDS            AmpR: β-lactamase; bla; confers resistance to ampicillin, carbenicillin, and related antibiotics
   9779..10367   +  rep_origin     ori: high-copy-number ColE1/pMB1/pBR322/pUC origin of replication
