>Addgene plasmid #176458 | pCAG_NLS-Cas9-XTEN-Ec73RT-NLS_pA_pCMV_BFP_pA | addgene full sequence | sequence record 346303 | Addgene Partial NGS Result
CCCCCCCCCCGCCCCCATCGCTGCACAAAATAATTAAAAAATAAATAAATACAAAATTGGGGGTGGGGAG
GGGGGGGAGATGGGGAGAGTGAAGCAGAACGTGGGGCTCACCTCGACCATGGTAATAGCGATGACTAATA
CGTAGATGTACTGCCAAGTAGGAAAGTCCCATAAGGTCATGTACTGGGCACAATGCCAGGCGGGCCATTT
ACCGTCATTGACGTCAATAGGGGGCGTACTTGGCATATGATACACTTGATGTACTGCCAAGTGGGCAGTT
TACCGTAAATACTCCACCCATTGACGTCAATGGAAAGTCCCTATTGGCGTTACTATTGACGTCAATGGGC
GGGGGTCGTTGGGCGGTCAGCCAGGCGGGCCATTTACCGTAAGTTATGTAACGGGTACCTCTAGATTAAT
TAATAAGTATAATTTGTTTCTATTATGTATAAGTTAAGCTAATTACTTATTTTATAATACAACATGACTG
TTTTTAAAGTACAAAATAAGTTTATTTTTGTAAAAGAGAGAATGTTTAAAAGTTTTGTTACTTTATAGAA
GAAATTTTGAGTTTTTGTTTTTTTTTAATAAATAAATAAACATAAATAAATTGTTTGTTGAATTTATTAT
TAGTATGTAAGTGTAAATATAATAAAACTTAATATCTATTCAAATTAATAAATAAACCTCGATATACAGA
TCGATAAAACACATGCGTCAATTTTACGCATGATTATCTTTAACGTACGTCACAATATGATTATCTTTCT
AGGGTTAACTCGAGAGAATCAGGGGATAACGCAGGAAAGAACATGTGAGCAAAAGGCCAGCAAAAGGCCA
GGAACCGTAAAAAGGCCGCGTTGCTGGCGTTTTTCCATAGGCTCCGCCCCCCTGACGAGCATCACAAAAA
TCGACGCTCAAGTCAGAGGTGGCGAAACCCGACAGGACTATAAAGATACCAGGCGTTTCCCCCTGGAAGC
TCCCTCGTGCGCTCTCCTGTTCCGACCCTGCCGCTTACCGGATACCTGTCCGCCTTTCTCCCTTCGGGAA
GCGTGGCGCTTTCTCATAGCTCACGCTGTAGGTATCTCAGTTCGGTGTAGGTCGTTCGCTCCAAGCTGGG
CTGTGTGCACGAACCCCCCGTTCAGCCCGACCGCTGCGCCTTATCCGGTAACTATCGTCTTGAGTCCAAC
CCGGTAAGACACGACTTATCGCCACTGGCAGCAGCCACTGGTAACAGGATTAGCAGAGCGAGGTATGTAG
GCGGTGCTACAGAGTTCTTGAAGTGGTGGCCTAACTACGGCTACACTAGAAGAACAGTATTTGGTATCTG
CGCTCTGCTGAAGCCAGTTACCTTCGGAAAAAGAGTTGGTAGCTCTTGATCCGGCAAACAAACCACCGCT
GGTAGCGGTGGTTTTTTTGTTTGCAAGCAGCAGATTACGCGCAGAAAAAAAGGATCTCAAGAAGATCCTT
TGATCTTTTCTACGGGGTCTGACGCTCAGTGGAACGAAAACTCACGTTAAGGGATTTTGGTCATGAGATT
ATCAAAAAGGATCTTCACCTAGATCCTTTTAAATTAAAAATGAAGTTTTAAATCAATCTAAAGTATATAT
GAGTAAACTTGGTCTGACAGTTACCAATGCTTAATCAGTGAGGCACCTATCTCAGCGATCTGTCTATTTC
GTTCATCCATAGTTGCCTGACTCCCCGTCGTGTAGATAACTACGATACGGGAGGGCTTACCATCTGGCCC
CAGTGCTGCAATGATACCGCGAGACCCACGCTCACCGGCTCCAGATTTATCAGCAATAAACCAGCCAGCC
GGAAGGGCCGAGCGCAGAAGTGGTCCTGCAACTTTATCCGCCTCCATCCAGTCTATTAATTGTTGCCGGG
AAGCTAGAGTAAGTAGTTCGCCAGTTAATAGTTTGCGCAACGTTGTTGCCATTGCTACAGGCATCGTGGT
GTCACGCTCGTCGTTTGGTATGGCTTCATTCAGCTCCGGTTCCCAACGATCAAGGCGAGTTACATGATCC
CCCATGTTGTGCAAAAAAGCGGTTAGCTCCTTCGGTCCTCCGATCGTTGTCAGAAGTAAGTTGGCCGCAG
TGTTATCACTCATGGTTATGGCAGCACTGCATAATTCTCTTACTGTCATGCCATCCGTAAGATGCTTTTC
TGTGACTGGTGAGTACTCAACCAAGTCATTCTGAGAATAGTGTATGCGGCGACCGAGTTGCTCTTGCCCG
GCGTCAATACGGGATAATACCGCGCCACATAGCAGAACTTTAAAAGTGCTCATCATTGGAAAACGTTCTT
CGGGGCGAAAACTCTCAAGGATCTTACCGCTGTTGAGATCCAGTTCGATGTAACCCACTCGTGCACCCAA
CTGATCTTCAGCATCTTTTACTTTCACCAGCGTTTCTGGGTGAGCAAAAACAGGAAGGCAAAATGCCGCA
AAAAAGGGAATAAGGGCGACACGGAAATGTTGAATACTCATACTCTTCCTTTTTCAATATTATTGAAGCA
TTTATCAGGGTTATTGTCTCATGAGCGGATACATATTTGAATGTATTTAGAAAAATAAACAAATAGGGGT
TCCGCGCACATTTCCCCGAAAAGTGCGGATCCTCCCCAGCATGCCTGCTATTCTCTTCCCAATCCTCCCC
CTTGCTGTCCTGCCCCACCCCACCCCCCAGAATAGAATGACACCTACTCAGACAATGCGATGCAATTTCC
TCATTTTATTAGGAAAGGACAGTGGGAGTGGCACCTTCCAGGGTCAAGGAAGGCACGGGGGAGGGGCAAA
CAACAGATGGCTGGCAACTAGAAGGCACAGTTAATTCAGCTTGTGCCCCAGTTTGCTAGGGAGGTCGCAG
TATCTGGCCACTGCCACCTCGTGCTGCTCGACGTATGTCTCGTTGTTGGCCTCCTTGATTCTTTCCAGTC
TGTAGTCCACATAGTAGACGCCAGGCATCTTGAGGTTCTTAGCGGGTTTCTTGGATCTATATGTGGTCTT
GATGTTTGCGATCAGATGGCTCCCGCCCACGAGCTTCAGGGCCATGTCGTTTCTGCCTTCCAGGCCGCCG
TCAGCGGGGTACAGTGTCTCGGTGAAGGCCTCCCAGCCGAGTGTTTTCTTCTGCATCACAGGGCCGTTGG
ATGTGAAGTTCACCCCTCTGATCTTGACGTTGTAGATGAGGCAGCCGTCCTGGAGGCTGGTGTCCTGGGT
AGCGGTCAGCACGCCCCCGTCCTCGTATGTGGTGACTCTCTCCCATGTGAAGCCCTCAGGGAAGGACTGC
TTGAAGAAGTCGGGGATGCCCTGGGTGTGGTTGATGAAGGTCTTGCTGCCGTAGAGGAAGCTAGTAGCCA
GGATGTCGAAGGCGAAGGGGAGAGGGCCGCCCTCGACCACCTTGATTCTCATGGTCTGGGTGCCCTCGTA
GGGCTTGCCTTCGCCCTCGGATGTGCACTTGAAGTGATGGTTGTCCACGGTGCCCTCCATATACAGCTTC
ATGTGCATGTTCTCCTTAATCAGCTCGCTCATGCTAGCGGATCTGACGGTTCACTAAACCAGCTCTGCTT
ATATAGACCTCCCACCGTACACGCCTACCGCCCATTTGCGTCAATGGGGCGGAGTTGTTACGACATTTTG
GAAAGTCCCGTTGATTTTGGTGCCAAAACAAACTCCCATTGACGTCAATGGGGTGGAGACTTGGAAATCC
CCGTGAGTCAAACCGCTATCCACGCCCATTGATGTACTGCCAAAACCGCATCACCATGGTAATAGCGATG
ACTAATACGTAGATGTACTGCCAAGTAGGAAAGTCCCATAAGGTCATGTACTGGGCATAATGCCAGGCGG
GCCATTTACCGTCATTGACGTCAATAGGGGGCGTACTTGGCATATGATACACTTGATGTACTGCCAAGTG
GGCAGTTTACCGTAAATACTCCACCCATTGACGTCAATGGAAAGTCCCTATTGGCGTTACTATGGGAACA
TACGTCATTATTGACGTCAATGGGCGGGGGTCGTTGGGCGGTCAGCCAGGCGGGCCATTTACCGTAAGTT
ATGTAACGTCTAGAGCAAAAGGCCAGCAAAAGGCCAGGAACCGTAAAAAGGCCGCGTTGCCTTAACCCTA
GAAAGATAGTCTGCGTAAAATTGACGCATGCATTCTTGAAATATTGCTCTCTCTTTCTAAATAGCGCGAA
TCCGTCGCTGTGCATTTAGGACATCTCAGTCGCCGCTTGGAGCTCCCGTGAGGCGTGCTTGTCAATGCGG
TAAGTGTCACTGATTTTGAACTATAACGACCGCGTGAGTCAAAATGACGCATGATTATCTTTTACGTGAC
TTTTAAGATTTAACTCATACGATAATTATATTGTTATTTCATGTTCTACTTACGTGATAACTTATTATAT
ATATATTTTCTTGTTATAGATATCGTGACTAATATATAATAAAAGCATTACACGTCTTGAGCGATTGTGT
AGGCTGGAGCTGCTTCGTCTAGGGCGCGCCGTCGACGCGGCCGCTCCCCAGCATGCCTGCTATTCTCTTC
CCAATCCTCCCCCTTGCTGTCCTGCCCCACCCCACCCCCCAGAATAGAATGACACCTACTCAGACAATGC
GATGCAATTTCCTCATTTTATTAGGAAAGGACAGTGGGAGTGGCACCTTCCAGGGTCAAGGAAGGCACGG
GGGAGGGGCAAACAACAGATGGCTGGCAACTAGAAGGCACAGTCGAGGCTGAAGCTTTTAGACTTTCCTC
TTCTTCTTGGGCTCGAACTCGCTGCCGTCGGCGGTTCTTTTTGAGCCGCCAGATTCCACTTTGTTGTGCA
GGTTCTGGATCCATTTGATCTCCTGAAAATACTTTCTATTAAGCTTTGTGTAGAAGTGGGGGTCGATGTC
CTTAGCATAGGCGATGTAGCCGCTGAGCTTGTTGTGGTCCTCGTCCTTCAGGATGCCCTTGCTCAGCAGA
GACAGATGCAGCCGGATCTTATCCTTCATGGATCTGTGCAGTGTGATGTGAAAATCGTGGCACACTTTCA
GGCCGGTCACCACGATGCTGCCGCCAGAGGCGCTACAGATCTTGAATTTCTTAATGTTAATCTTGAAATC
AGGTCCGATTTCCTTCATTGTTCTTTTGAAGCAGTCCAGGATCAGTTTGCTGGCGCCCTTCATGTTGGTG
GACACGATGATGTCGTCGGCGTATCTGGTGTATGTAGCGTTCAGCTTGTCGATGGCGTTCAGCTTCTGGG
TCAGCTTTTCATCCAGCTCTCTGGCGACGAAATTAGCGATCAGTGGAGATGTAGGGAAGCCGATAGGCAG
GGTGGAATCGCTGATGAAGCAGATGGTCTTGATCAGCTGCAGCAGTTCTTTGTCGTACTCGGTGGTGAAC
TCGATTCTGTCCCGGTATCTTGTGAAGGCGTACTCGAAGTCGGTGAACTTGATGCTGGGGAAGAAATCCT
TCAGGTCGATCTTCACGTAGTACTTGTTCTTGCTCTCGGCGTGCAGCAGGGCGTTAGACTTGATGGACCG
GTTTTTCACAAAAGCGTAGGCGGCATTGTGCATAGGCAACTTGCTGAACACGTTGTTCATCAGCCAGTAT
TGGATCAGCTTAACCTTAGAGCTAGGGTGGTAGATGGTCCTCATTCCGCCCTTTTTCTTGGCGATGTCCC
ACTTCTTGGGAGGTTCAGGGCTTCTCATCACCTCGCTGGCAAAGCCCTTGGTCATCAGCGTCTGGCTATC
AATCAGGCTGTAGATCCGGCTTGACCCCCCGCTGCTGCCCCCGCTGCTTTCAGGTGTTGCGCTCTCGCTT
GTGCCAGGTGTCTCAGAGCCAGAGGAGCCTCCGCTAGATCCTCCGGAGTCGCCTCCCAGCTGAGACAGGT
CGATCCGTGTCTCGTACAGGCCGGTGATGCTCTGGTGGATCAGGGTGGCGTCCAGCACCTCTTTGGTGCT
GGTGTACCTCTTCCGGTCGATGGTGGTGTCAAAGTACTTGAAGGCGGCAGGGGCTCCCAGATTGGTCAGG
GTAAACAGGTGGATGATATTCTCGGCCTGCTCTCTGATGGGCTTATCCCGGTGCTTGTTGTAGGCGGACA
GCACTTTGTCCAGATTAGCGTCGGCCAGGATCACTCTCTTGGAGAACTCGCTGATCTGCTCGATGATCTC
GTCCAGGTAGTGCTTGTGCTGTTCCACAAACAGCTGTTTCTGCTCATTATCCTCGGGGGAGCCCTTCAGC
TTCTCATAGTGGCTGGCCAGGTACAGGAAGTTCACATATTTGGAGGGCAGGGCCAGTTCGTTTCCCTTCT
GCAGTTCGCCGGCAGAGGCCAGCATTCTCTTCCGGCCGTTTTCCAGCTCGAACAGGGAGTACTTAGGCAG
CTTGATGATCAGGTCCTTTTTCACTTCTTTGTAGCCCTTGGCTTCCAGAAAGTCGATGGGATTCTTCTCG
AAGCTGCTTCTTTCCATGATGGTGATCCCCAGCAGCTCTTTCACACTCTTCAGTTTCTTGGACTTGCCCT
TTTCCACTTTGGCCACCACCAGCACAGAATAGGCCACGGTGGGGCTGTCGAAGCCGCCGTACTTCTTAGG
GTCCCAGTCCTTCTTTCTGGCGATCAGCTTATCGCTGTTCCTCTTGGGCAGGATAGACTCTTTGCTGAAG
CCGCCTGTCTGCACCTCGGTCTTTTTCACGATATTCACTTGGGGCATGCTCAGCACTTTCCGCACGGTGG
CAAAATCCCGGCCCTTATCCCACACGATCTCCCCGGTTTCGCCGTTTGTCTCGATCAGAGGCCGCTTCCG
GATCTCGCCGTTGGCCAGGGTAATCTCGGTCTTGAAAAAGTTCATGATGTTGCTGTAGAAGAAGTACTTG
GCGGTAGCCTTGCCGATTTCCTGCTCGCTCTTGGCGATCATCTTCCGCACGTCGTACACCTTGTAGTCGC
CGTACACGAACTCGCTTTCCAGCTTAGGGTACTTTTTGATCAGGGCGGTTCCCACGACGGCGTTCAGGTA
GGCGTCGTGGGCGTGGTGGTAGTTGTTGATCTCGCGCACTTTGTAAAACTGGAAATCCTTCCGGAAATCG
GACACCAGCTTGGACTTCAGGGTGATCACTTTCACTTCCCGGATCAGCTTGTCATTCTCGTCGTACTTAG
TGTTCATCCGGGAGTCCAGGATCTGTGCCACGTGCTTTGTGATCTGCCGGGTTTCCACCAGCTGTCTCTT
GATGAAGCCGGCCTTATCCAGTTCGCTCAGGCCGCCTCTCTCGGCCTTGGTCAGATTGTCGAACTTTCTC
TGGGTAATCAGCTTGGCGTTCAGCAGCTGCCGCCAGTAGTTCTTCATCTTCTTCACGACCTCTTCGGAGG
GCACGTTGTCGCTCTTGCCCCGGTTCTTGTCGCTTCTGGTCAGCACCTTGTTGTCGATGGAGTCGTCCTT
CAGAAAGCTCTGAGGCACGATATGGTCCACATCGTAGTCGGACAGCCGGTTGATGTCCAGTTCCTGGTCC
ACGTACATATCCCGCCCATTCTGCAGGTAGTACAGGTACAGCTTCTCGTTCTGCAGCTGGGTGTTTTCCA
CGGGGTGTTCTTTCAGGATCTGGCTGCCCAGCTCTTTGATGCCCTCTTCGATCCGCTTCATTCTCTCGCG
GCTGTTCTTCTGTCCCTTCTGGGTGGTCTGGTTCTCTCTGGCCATTTCGATCACGATGTTCTCGGGCTTG
TGCCGGCCCATCACTTTCACGAGCTCGTCCACCACCTTCACTGTCTGCAGGATGCCCTTCTTAATGGCGG
GGCTGCCGGCCAGATTGGCAATGTGCTCGTGCAGGCTATCGCCCTGGCCGGACACCTGGGCTTTCTGGAT
GTCCTCTTTAAAGGTCAGGCTGTCGTCGTGGATCAGCTGCATGAAGTTTCTGTTGGCGAAGCCGTCGGAC
TTCAGGAAATCCAGGATTGTCTTGCCGGACTGCTTGTCCCGGATGCCGTTGATCAGCTTCCGGCTCAGCC
TGCCCCAGCCGGTGTATCTCCGCCGCTTCAGCTGCTTCATCACTTTGTCGTCGAACAGGTGGGCATAGGT
TTTCAGCCGTTCCTCGATCATCTCTCTGTCCTCAAACAGTGTCAGGGTCAGCACGATATCTTCCAGAATG
TCCTCGTTTTCCTCATTGTCCAGGAAGTCCTTGTCCTTGATAATTTTCAGCAGATCGTGGTATGTGCCCA
GGGAGGCGTTGAACCGATCTTCCACGCCGGAGATTTCCACGGAGTCGAAGCACTCGATTTTCTTGAAGTA
GTCCTCTTTCAGCTGCTTCACGGTCACTTTCCGGTTGGTCTTGAACAGCAGGTCCACGATGGCCTTTTTC
TGCTCGCCGCTCAGGAAGGCGGGCTTTCTCATTCCCTCGGTCACGTATTTCACTTTGGTCAGCTCGTTAT
ACACGGTGAAGTACTCGTACAGCAGGCTGTGCTTGGGCAGCACCTTCTCGTTGGGCAGGTTCTTATCGAA
GTTGGTCATCCGCTCGATGAAGCTCTGGGCGGAAGCGCCCTTGTCCACCACTTCCTCGAAGTTCCAGGGG
GTGATGGTTTCCTCGCTCTTTCTGGTCATCCAGGCGAATCTGCTGTTTCCCCTGGCCAGAGGGCCCACGT
AGTAGGGGATGCGGAAGGTCAGGATCTTCTCGATCTTTTCCCGGTTGTCCTTCAGGAATGGGTAAAAATC
TTCCTGCCGCCGCAGAATGGCGTGCAGCTCTCCCAGGTGGATCTGGTGGGGGATGCTGCCGTTGTCGAAG
GTCCGCTGCTTCCGCAGCAGGTCCTCTCTGTTCAGCTTCACGAGCAGTTCCTCGGTGCCGTCCATCTTTT
CCAGGATGGGCTTGATGAACTTGTAGAACTCTTCCTGGCTGGCTCCGCCGTCAATGTAGCCGGCGTAGCC
GTTCTTGCTCTGGTCGAAGAAAATCTCTTTGTACTTCTCAGGCAGCTGCTGCCGCACGAGAGCTTTCAGC
AGGGTCAGGTCCTGGTGGTGCTCGTCGTATCTCTTGATCATAGAGGCGCTCAGGGGGGCCTTGGTGATCT
CGGTGTTCACTCTCAGGATGTCGCTCAGCAGGATGGCGTCGGACAGGTTCTTGGCGGCCAGAAACAGGTC
GGCGTACTGGTCGCCGATCTGGGCCAGCAGGTTGTCCAGGTCGTCGTCGTAGGTGTCCTTGCTCAGCTGC
AGTTTGGCATCCTCGGCCAGGTCGAAGTTGCTCTTGAAGTTGGGGGTCAGGCCCAGGCTCAGGGCAATCA
GGTTTCCGAACAGGCCATTCTTCTTCTCGCCGGGCAGCTGGGCGATCAGATTTTCCAGCCGTCTGCTCTT
GCTCAGTCTGGCAGACAGGATGGCCTTGGCGTCCACGCCGCTGGCGTTGATGGGGTTTTCCTCGAACAGC
TGGTTGTAGGTCTGCACCAGCTGGATGAACAGCTTGTCCACGTCGCTGTTGTCGGGGTTCAGGTCGCCCT
CGATCAGGAAGTGGCCCCGGAACTTGATCATGTGGGCCAGGGCCAGATAGATCAGCCGCAGGTCGGCCTT
GTCGGTGCTGTCCACCAGTTTCTTTCTCAGGTGGTAGATGGTGGGGTACTTCTCGTGGTAGGCCACCTCG
TCCACGATGTTGCCGAAGATGGGGTGCCGCTCGTGCTTCTTATCCTCTTCCACCAGGAAGGACTCTTCCA
GTCTGTGGAAGAAGCTGTCGTCCACCTTGGCCATCTCGTTGCTGAAGATCTCTTGCAGATAGCAGATCCG
GTTCTTCCGTCTGGTGTATCTTCTTCTGGCGGTTCTCTTCAGCCGGGTGGCCTCGGCTGTTTCGCCGCTG
TCGAACAGCAGGGCTCCGATCAGGTTCTTCTTGATGCTGTGCCGGTCGGTGTTGCCCAGCACCTTGAATT
TCTTGCTGGGCACCTTGTACTCGTCGGTGATCACGGCCCAGCCCACAGAGTTGGTGCCGATGTCCAGGCC
GATGCTGTACTTCTTGTCGGCTGCTGGGACTCCGTGGATACCGACCTTCCGCTTCTTCTTTGGGGCCATG
GTGGCGTCGACTAGCGGCTTCGGTACCCACCGGTCCAACCTGAAAAAAAGTGATTTCAGGCAGGTGCTCC
AGGTAATTAAACATTAATACCCCACCAACCAACCATCCCTTAAACCCTTACCTCTTGCTCAGCTAATTAC
AGCCCGGAGGAGAAGGGCCGTCCCGCCCGCTCACCTGTGGGAGTAACGCGGTCAGTCAGAGCCGGGGCGG
GCGGCGCGAGGCGGCGGCGGAGCGGGGCACGGGGCGAAGGCAGCGCGCAGCGACTCCCGCCCGCCGCGCG
CTTCGCTTTTTATAGGGCCGCCGCCGCCGCCGCCTCGCCATAAAAGGAAACTTTCGGAGCGCGCCGCTCT
GATTGGCTGCCGCCGCACCTCTCCGCCT
Features (pLannotate 1.2.2; 14 found; start..end, strand, type, name):
      1..116     -  promoter       chicken β-actin promoter (fragment): contains a 21-bp deletion relative to the standard chicken β-actin promoter
    118..403     -  enhancer       CMV enhancer: human cytomegalovirus immediate early enhancer; contains an 18-bp deletion relative to the standard CMV enhancer
    872..1460    -  rep_origin     ori: high-copy-number ColE1/pMB1/pBR322/pUC origin of replication
   1631..2491    -  CDS            AmpR: β-lactamase; bla; confers resistance to ampicillin, carbenicillin, and related antibiotics
   2492..2596    -  promoter       AmpR promoter: bla
   2719..2830    -  polyA_signal   bGH poly(A) signal: bovine growth hormone polyadenylation signal
   2834..3532    -  CDS            TagBFP: TagBFP is a basic (constitutively fluorescent) blue fluorescent protein published in 2008, derived from Entacmaea quadricolor. It is reported to be a very rapidly-maturing monomer with very low acid sensitivity.
   3561..3764    -  promoter       CMV promoter: human cytomegalovirus (CMV) immediate early promoter
   3765..4068    -  enhancer       CMV enhancer: human cytomegalovirus immediate early enhancer
   4621..4732    -  polyA_signal   bGH poly(A) signal: bovine growth hormone polyadenylation signal
   5858..8356    -  CDS            Cas9(C): C-terminal portion of Streptococcus pyogenes Cas9 (Zetsche et al., 2015)
   8357..9958    -  CDS            Cas9(N): N-terminal portion of Streptococcus pyogenes Cas9 (Zetsche et al., 2015)
  10050..10277   -  intron         hybrid intron: hybrid between chicken β-actin (CBA) and minute virus of mice (MMV) introns (Gray et al., 2011)
  10278..15      -  promoter       chicken β-actin promoter (fragment) (across the origin): contains a 21-bp deletion relative to the standard chicken β-actin promoter
