[The description below was written by a language model from this plasmid's Addgene catalogue record and pLannotate feature annotations shown in this document.]
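Description:
pCAG_NLS-Cas9-XTEN-Ec73RT-NLS_pA_pCMV_BFP_pA is a mammalian expression and CRISPR plasmid of roughly 10.4 kb, built on a backbone recorded as piggyBac-CAG. It is propagated in E. coli through a high-copy ColE1/pUC-type origin and selected with ampicillin via the β-lactamase gene and its native promoter. No mammalian selection marker is annotated. No piggyBac transposon terminal repeats appear in either feature table, so the record does not establish whether the cassettes are transposable.

The plasmid carries two independent expression units in the same orientation. The first uses the CAG arrangement (CMV enhancer, chicken β-actin promoter and a hybrid CBA/MVM intron) to drive a synthetic, human codon-optimized 5,268 bp open reading frame. In it, Streptococcus pyogenes Cas9 is joined through a flexible XTEN linker to the reverse transcriptase of the bacterial retron Ec73, with nuclear localization signals at both ends according to the construct name, and a bGH polyadenylation signal terminates the unit. The annotation tool labels Cas9 as adjoining N- and C-terminal portions, which together form one contiguous coding sequence. The XTEN, Ec73 RT and NLS segments are not annotated but would fall in the unlabelled stretch of about 1.1 kb between Cas9 and the poly(A) signal. The second unit expresses TagBFP from the CMV enhancer/promoter with its own bGH poly(A), giving a blue fluorescent marker for identifying or sorting transfected cells.

The associated work concerns retron editing in human cells, where a retron reverse transcriptase generates the repair template inside the cell so that no exogenous donor DNA is needed. No guide RNA or retron non-coding RNA cassette is annotated here, so these are presumably supplied separately. The depositor sequence and the repository's partial NGS assembly differ slightly in length but show the same feature layout.
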