Addgene plasmid #176458: pCAG_NLS-Cas9-XTEN-Ec73RT-NLS_pA_pCMV_BFP_pA
Purpose: Vector for encoding a human codon-optimized SpCas9-XTEN-Ec73RT fusion driven by CAG promoter and tagBFP driven by CMV promoter
Depositing lab: Hui Yang. Depositing organization: Center for Excellence in Brain Science and Intelligence Technology, Chinese Academy of Sciences. Publication: Precise genome editing without exogenous donor DNA via retron editing system in human cells. Kong X, Wang Z, Zhang R, Wang X, Zhou Y, Shi L, Yang H. Protein Cell. 2021 Aug 17. pii: 10.1007/s13238-021-00862-7. doi: 10.1007/s13238-021-00862-7. PubMed 34403072.
Backbone
  Vector backbone: piggyBac-CAG
  Vector type: Mammalian Expression, CRISPR
Growth in bacteria
  Bacterial resistance: Ampicillin, 100 μg/mL
  Growth temperature: 37°C
  Growth strain: DH5alpha
  Copy number: High Copy
Gene/Insert
  Gene/Insert name: humanized S. pyogenes Cas9-XTEN-Ec73RT fusion
  Species: Synthetic
  Insert size (bp): 5268
  Promoter: CAG
  Cloning method: Gibson Cloning
Terms and licenses: Academic/Nonprofit Terms; Industry Terms: Not Available to Industry
Depositor comments: Plasmid name in Yang lab: HGpl071
How to cite: pCAG_NLS-Cas9-XTEN-Ec73RT-NLS_pA_pCMV_BFP_pA was a gift from Hui Yang (Addgene plasmid # 176458 ; http://n2t.net/addgene:176458 ; RRID:Addgene_176458)
